Addgene plasmid #218182: GEARBOCS-SPARCL1 KO
Purpose: To KO Hevin in astrocytes
Depositing lab: Cagla Eroglu. Depositing organization: Duke University. Publication: GEARBOCS: An Adeno Associated Virus Tool for In Vivo Gene Editing in Astrocytes. Bindu DS, Tan CX, Savage JT, Eroglu C. bioRxiv. 2023 Jan 19:2023.01.17.524433. doi: 10.1101/2023.01.17.524433. Preprint. PubMed 36711516.
Backbone
  Vector backbone: GEARBOCS 2.0
  Vector type: AAV, CRISPR
Growth in bacteria
  Bacterial resistance: Ampicillin, 100 μg/mL
  Growth temperature: 37°C
  Growth strain: NEB Stable
  Copy number: High Copy
Gene/Insert
  Gene/Insert name: sgRNA
  gRNA/shRNA sequence: GTGCGCCTTGGGAACCGCTG
  Species: M. musculus (mouse)
  Entrez Gene: Sparcl1 (a.k.a. Ecm2, Sc1, hevin, mast9)
Terms and licenses: Academic/Nonprofit Terms; Industry Terms: Not Available to Industry
Depositor comments: Please visit https://doi.org/10.1101/2023.01.17.524433 for bioRxiv preprint.
How to cite: GEARBOCS-SPARCL1 KO was a gift from Cagla Eroglu (Addgene plasmid # 218182 ; http://n2t.net/addgene:218182 ; RRID:Addgene_218182)
