[The description below was written by a language model from this plasmid's Addgene catalogue record and pLannotate feature annotations shown in this document.]
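Description:
GEARBOCS-SPARCL1 KO is an AAV transfer plasmid for CRISPR gene editing, built on the GEARBOCS 2.0 backbone and intended to knock out mouse Sparcl1 (Hevin) in astrocytes. In bacteria it is maintained by a high-copy ColE1/pUC-type origin and selected with ampicillin through the β-lactamase gene and its own promoter. An f1 phage origin and remnants of lacZα, bom and rop are also present in the backbone. Propagation in a recombination-deficient strain is recorded, which is usual for plasmids carrying repeat-rich AAV inverted terminal repeats.

Between the AAV2 ITR fragments, which provide the signals for replication and packaging of the genome into AAV particles, the annotation shows two functional units. The first is a human U6 RNA polymerase III promoter followed by a Streptococcus pyogenes Cas9 guide RNA scaffold, with the Sparcl1-targeting spacer cloned between them to yield the sgRNA. The second is a Cre recombinase coding sequence preceded by a chimeric β-globin/immunoglobulin intron and a short T7 promoter, and followed by an SV40 polyadenylation signal. The roughly 800 nt region upstream of the intron is unannotated, so the promoter driving Cre is not stated in the record, although the astrocyte-directed purpose suggests a cell-type-restricted element. About 600 nt downstream of Cre is also unannotated.

No Cas9 gene is annotated on the plasmid, so the nuclease must be supplied separately. Co-delivery of Cre with the guide would fit use in animals carrying a Cre-dependent Cas9 allele, but the record does not say this explicitly. The construct is meant for in vivo, AAV-mediated loss-of-function studies of Hevin in astrocytes.
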