Features (pLannotate 1.2.2; 17 found; start..end, strand, type, name):
     12..39      +  repeat_region  AAV2 ITR (fragment): inverted terminal repeat of adeno-associated virus serotype 2 inverted
     68..95      +  repeat_region  AAV2 ITR (fragment): inverted terminal repeat of adeno-associated virus serotype 2 inverted
    145..385     +  promoter       U6 promoter: RNA polymerase III promoter for human U6 snRNA
    415..490     +  misc_RNA       gRNA scaffold: guide RNA scaffold for the Streptococcus pyogenes CRISPR/Cas9 system
   1329..1461    +  intron         chimeric intron: chimera between introns from human β-globin and immunoglobulin heavy chain genes
   1506..1524    +  promoter       T7 promoter: promoter for bacteriophage T7 RNA polymerase
   1566..2591    +  CDS            cre: RECR_BPP1 - Experimental evidence at protein level: Swiss-Prot protein existence level 1. Catalyzes site-specific recombination between two 34-base- pair LOXP sites. Its role is to maintain the phage genome as a monomeric unit-copy plasmid in the lysogenic state. From Escherichia phage P1 (Bacteriophage P1).
   3224..3345    -  polyA_signal   SV40 poly(A) signal: SV40 polyadenylation signal
   3368..3436    -  CDS            large T antigen (fragment): large T antigen from SV40 (simian virus 40)
   3507..3637    +  repeat_region  AAV2 ITR (fragment): inverted terminal repeat of adeno-associated virus serotype 2 inverted
   3651..3808    +  CDS            lacZα (fragment): LacZα fragment of β-galactosidase; lacZ fragment
   3813..4268    +  rep_origin     f1 ori (sequence partly withheld): f1 bacteriophage origin of replication; arrow indicates direction of (+) strand synthesis
   4269..4318    -  misc_feature   bom (fragment): basis of mobility region from pBR322
   4420..4455    -  CDS            rop (fragment): Rop protein, which maintains plasmids at low copy number; rop
   4550..4654    +  promoter       AmpR promoter: bla
   4655..5515    +  CDS            AmpR: β-lactamase; bla; confers resistance to ampicillin, carbenicillin, and related antibiotics
   5686..6274    +  rep_origin     ori: high-copy-number ColE1/pMB1/pBR322/pUC origin of replication
>Addgene plasmid #218182 | GEARBOCS-SPARCL1 KO | addgene full sequence | sequence record 430690 | Addgene NGS Result
CCTGCAGGCAGCTGCGCGCTCGCTCGCTCACTGAGGCCGCCCGGGCGTCGGGCGACCTTTGGTCGCCCGG
CCTCAGTGAGCGAGCGAGCGCGCAGAGAGGGAGTGGCCAACTCCATCACTAGGGGTTCCTGCGGCCGCAC
GCGTGAGGGCCTATTTCCCATGATTCCTTCATATTTGCATATACGATACAAGGCTGTTAGAGAGATAATT
GGAATTAATTTGACTGTAAACACAAAGATATTAGTACAAAATACGTGACGTAGAAAGTAATAATTTCTTG
GGTAGTTTGCAGTTTTAAAATTATGTTTTAAAATGGACTATCATATGCTTACCGTAACTTGAAAGTATTT
CGATTTCTTGGCTTTATATATCTTGTGGAAAGGACGAAACACCGGTGCGCCTTGGGAACCGCTGGTTTTA
GAGCTAGAAATAGCAAGTTAAAATAAGGCTAGTCCGTTATCAACTTGAAAAAGTGGCACCGAGTCGGTGC
TTTTTTGGATCCATCTACAAGTCGACTCTAGACTGCAGAGGGAGATCTAACATATCCTGGTGTGGAGTAG
GGGACGCTGCTCTGACAGAGGCTCGGGGGCCTGAGCTGGCTCTGTGAGCTGGGGAGGAGGCAGACAGCCA
GGCCTTGTCTGCAAGCAGACCTGGCAGCATTGGGCTGGCCGCCCCCCAGGGCCTCCTCTTCATGCCCAGT
GAATGACTCACCTTGGCACAGACACAATGTTCGGGGTGGGCACAGTGCCTGCTTCCCGCCGCACCCCAGC
CCCCCTCAAATGCCTTCCGAGAAGCCCATTGAGCAGGGGGCTTGCATTGCACCCCAGCCTGACAGCCTGG
CATCTTGGGATAAAAGCAGCACAGCCCCCTAGGGGCTGCCCTTGCTGTGTGGCGCCACCGGCGGTGGAGA
ACAAGGCTCTATTCAGCCTGTGCCCAGGAAAGGGGATCAGGGGATGCCCAGGCATGGACAGTGGGTGGCA
GGGGGGGAGAGGAGGGCTGTCTGCTTCCCAGAAGTCCAAGGACACAAATGGGTGAGGGGAGAGCTCTCCC
CATAGCTGGGCTGCGGCCCAACCCCACCCCCTCAGGCTATGCCAGGGGGTGTTGCCAGGGGCACCCGGGC
ATCGCCAGTCTAGCCCACTCCTTCATAAAGCCCTCGCATCCCAGGAGCGAGCAGAGCCAGAGCAGGTTGG
AGAGGAGACGCATCACCTCCGCTGCTCGCAAGCTTTATTGCGGTAGTTTATCACAGTTAAATTGCTAACG
CAGTCAGTGCTTCTGACACAACAGTCTCGAACTTAAGCTGCAGAAGTTGGTCGTGAGGCACTGGGCAGGT
AAGTATCAAGGTTACAAGACAGGTTTAAGGAGACCAATAGAAACTGGGCTTGTCGAGACAGAGAAGACTC
TTGCGTTTCTGATAGGCACCTATTGGTCTTACTGACATCCACTTTGCCTTTCTCTCCACAGGTGTCCACT
CCCAGTTCAATTACAGCTCTTAAGGCTAGAGTACTTAATACGACTCACTATAGGCTAGCGGTACCGCCAC
CATGCCCAAGAAGAAGAGGAAGGTGTCCAATCTCCTGACTGTTCACCAGAACCTCCCTGCGCTGCCAGTA
GATGCCACTAGCGATGAGGTCAGGAAAAATCTCATGGATATGTTTAGGGATAGACAGGCGTTTTCTGAAC
ACACCTGGAAAATGCTGCTTAGCGTGTGCCGATCCTGGGCAGCCTGGTGTAAGCTGAACAATCGCAAATG
GTTCCCCGCCGAGCCGGAGGACGTGCGCGATTACCTGCTGTATCTCCAGGCAAGAGGGCTGGCTGTCAAG
ACTATCCAGCAGCACTTGGGCCAACTGAATATGCTGCATCGACGCAGCGGGCTCCCCCGGCCTAGCGATT
CAAACGCAGTCTCCCTTGTTATGAGGAGAATTAGAAAGGAAAACGTAGATGCGGGTGAGAGGGCTAAGCA
GGCTCTCGCTTTTGAGCGGACTGATTTCGACCAGGTCAGATCCCTGATGGAGAACAGCGATCGGTGCCAG
GACATCAGGAACCTCGCATTTCTGGGAATTGCATATAACACACTTCTGCGCATAGCTGAGATCGCCCGGA
TCAGAGTGAAAGACATCAGTCGAACGGACGGCGGCCGGATGCTTATTCATATTGGACGCACAAAGACATT
GGTCAGCACCGCTGGCGTTGAAAAGGCCTTGTCCCTGGGCGTAACGAAGCTGGTGGAAAGATGGATCTCA
GTGTCCGGCGTGGCTGACGACCCTAATAATTACTTGTTCTGTCGAGTGAGAAAAAACGGAGTCGCCGCGC
CCTCTGCCACCAGCCAATTGAGTACACGGGCCCTTGAAGGGATCTTTGAGGCAACCCACCGACTCATATA
CGGAGCCAAGGATGACAGTGGCCAGAGGTATCTCGCCTGGTCAGGTCATTCTGCTAGGGTGGGGGCCGCA
CGAGACATGGCGCGGGCAGGAGTCTCCATACCAGAGATTATGCAAGCTGGAGGTTGGACAAATGTGAACA
TCGTTATGAACTATATCCGCAATCTTGACTCTGAAACCGGGGCCATGGTGAGACTGCTCGAAGATGGTGA
CTAGGAATTCGATATCTGCTGGAAGATGGCGATTAGCATATGGGCATTCACCGCGTGCCTTACTACGCGT
ATTCTTAAGCAATAAGCGAATATAACACGGTCGATCTAAAAAGGTTAGCTGGGTGTGTTAGAAGCCCTGC
AAGACGACCTGCGCATTATTACTCACGGTACGACGCATTATTACTCACGGTACGAGGCATTCACCGCGTG
CCTTACTACGCGTATTCTTAAGCAATAAGCGAATATAACACGGTCGATCTAAAAAGGTTAGCTGGGTGTG
TTAGAAGCCCTGCAAGACGACCTGGGCATTCACCGCGTGCCTTACTACGCGTATTCTTAAGCAATAAGCG
AATATAACACGGTCGATCTAAAAAGGTTAGCTGGGTGTGTTAGAAGCCCTGCAAGACGACCTGGGTACCG
CATTATTACTCACGGTACGACGCATTATTACTCACGGTACGAGGCATTCACCGCGTGCCTTACTACGCGT
ATTCTTAAGCAATAAGCGAATATAACACGGTCGATCTAAAAAGGTTAGCTGGGTGTGTTAGAAGCCCTGC
AAGACGACCTGGGTACCAGGTAAAGCGGCCGCGACTCTGATATCAAGCTTGCGGCCGCTTCGAGCAGACA
TGATAAGATACATTGATGAGTTTGGACAAACCACAACTAGAATGCAGTGAAAAAAATGCTTTATTTGTGA
AATTTGTGATGCTATTGCTTTATTTGTAACCATTATAAGCTGCAATAAACAAGTTAACAACAACAATTGC
ATTCATTTTATGTTTCAGGTTCAGGGGGAGATGTGGGAGGTTTTTTAAAGCAAGTAAAACCTCTACAAAT
GTGGTAAAATCGATAAGGATCTTCCTAGAGCATGGCTACGTAGATAAGTAGCATGGCGGGTTAATCATTA
ACTACAAGGAACCCCTAGTGATGGAGTTGGCCACTCCCTCTCTGCGCGCTCGCTCGCTCACTGAGGCCGG
GCGACCAAAGGTCGCCCGACGCCCGGGCTTTGCCCGGGCGGCCTCAGTGAGCGAGCGAGCGCGCAGCCTT
AATTAACCTAATTCACTGGCCGTCGTTTTACAACGTCGTGACTGGGAAAACCCTGGCGTTACCCAACTTA
ATCGCCTTGCAGCACATCCCCCTTTCGCCAGCTGGCGTAATAGCGAAGAGGCCCGCACCGATCGCCCTTC
CCAACAGTTGCGCAGCCTGAATGGCGAATGGG
[124 nt withheld, positions 3813-3936]
C
[91 nt withheld, positions 3938-4028]
A
[49 nt withheld, positions 4030-4078]
CCTTTGACGTTGGAGTCCACGTTCTTT
[37 nt withheld, positions 4106-4142]
ACTCTATCTCGGGCTATTCTTTTGATTTATAAGGGATTTTGCCGATTTCGGTCTATTGGTTAAAAAATGA
GCTGATTTAACAAAAATTTAACGCGAATTTTAACAAAATATTAACGTTTACAATTTTATGGTGCACTCTC
AGTACAATCTGCTCTGATGCCGCATAGTTAAGCCAGCCCCGACACCCGCCAACACCCGCTGACGCGCCCT
GACGGGCTTGTCTGCTCCCGGCATCCGCTTACAGACAAGCTGTGACCGTCTCCGGGAGCTGCATGTGTCA
GAGGTTTTCACCGTCATCACCGAAACGCGCGAGACGAAAGGGCCTCGTGATACGCCTATTTTTATAGGTT
AATGTCATGATAATAATGGTTTCTTAGACGTCAGGTGGCACTTTTCGGGGAAATGTGCGCGGAACCCCTA
TTTGTTTATTTTTCTAAATACATTCAAATATGTATCCGCTCATGAGACAATAACCCTGATAAATGCTTCA
ATAATATTGAAAAAGGAAGAGTATGAGTATTCAACATTTCCGTGTCGCCCTTATTCCCTTTTTTGCGGCA
TTTTGCCTTCCTGTTTTTGCTCACCCAGAAACGCTGGTGAAAGTAAAAGATGCTGAAGATCAGTTGGGTG
CACGAGTGGGTTACATCGAACTGGATCTCAACAGCGGTAAGATCCTTGAGAGTTTTCGCCCCGAAGAACG
TTTTCCAATGATGAGCACTTTTAAAGTTCTGCTATGTGGCGCGGTATTATCCCGTATTGACGCCGGGCAA
GAGCAACTCGGTCGCCGCATACACTATTCTCAGAATGACTTGGTTGAGTACTCACCAGTCACAGAAAAGC
ATCTTACGGATGGCATGACAGTAAGAGAATTATGCAGTGCTGCCATAACCATGAGTGATAACACTGCGGC
CAACTTACTTCTGACAACGATCGGAGGACCGAAGGAGCTAACCGCTTTTTTGCACAACATGGGGGATCAT
GTAACTCGCCTTGATCGTTGGGAACCGGAGCTGAATGAAGCCATACCAAACGACGAGCGTGACACCACGA
TGCCTGTAGCAATGGCAACAACGTTGCGCAAACTATTAACTGGCGAACTACTTACTCTAGCTTCCCGGCA
ACAATTAATAGACTGGATGGAGGCGGATAAAGTTGCAGGACCACTTCTGCGCTCGGCCCTTCCGGCTGGC
TGGTTTATTGCTGATAAATCTGGAGCCGGTGAGCGTGGGTCTCGCGGTATCATTGCAGCACTGGGGCCAG
ATGGTAAGCCCTCCCGTATCGTAGTTATCTACACGACGGGGAGTCAGGCAACTATGGATGAACGAAATAG
ACAGATCGCTGAGATAGGTGCCTCACTGATTAAGCATTGGTAACTGTCAGACCAAGTTTACTCATATATA
CTTTAGATTGATTTAAAACTTCATTTTTAATTTAAAAGGATCTAGGTGAAGATCCTTTTTGATAATCTCA
TGACCAAAATCCCTTAACGTGAGTTTTCGTTCCACTGAGCGTCAGACCCCGTAGAAAAGATCAAAGGATC
TTCTTGAGATCCTTTTTTTCTGCGCGTAATCTGCTGCTTGCAAACAAAAAAACCACCGCTACCAGCGGTG
GTTTGTTTGCCGGATCAAGAGCTACCAACTCTTTTTCCGAAGGTAACTGGCTTCAGCAGAGCGCAGATAC
CAAATACTGTTCTTCTAGTGTAGCCGTAGTTAGGCCACCACTTCAAGAACTCTGTAGCACCGCCTACATA
CCTCGCTCTGCTAATCCTGTTACCAGTGGCTGCTGCCAGTGGCGATAAGTCGTGTCTTACCGGGTTGGAC
TCAAGACGATAGTTACCGGATAAGGCGCAGCGGTCGGGCTGAACGGGGGGTTCGTGCACACAGCCCAGCT
TGGAGCGAACGACCTACACCGAACTGAGATACCTACAGCGTGAGCTATGAGAAAGCGCCACGCTTCCCGA
AGGGAGAAAGGCGGACAGGTATCCGGTAAGCGGCAGGGTCGGAACAGGAGAGCGCACGAGGGAGCTTCCA
GGGGGAAACGCCTGGTATCTTTATAGTCCTGTCGGGTTTCGCCACCTCTGACTTGAGCGTCGATTTTTGT
GATGCTCGTCAGGGGGGCGGAGCCTATGGAAAAACGCCAGCAACGCGGCCTTTTTACGGTTCCTGGCCTT
TTGCTGGCCTTTTGCTCACATGT
